Addgene plasmid #107958: p4g3R
Purpose: RFP reporter [PT7(-3G)-RBSB0034, low copy number]
Depositing lab: Jim Haseloff. Depositing organization: University of Cambridge. Publication: Programmed hierarchical patterning of bacterial populations. Boehm CR, Grant PK, Haseloff J. Nat Commun. 2018 Feb 22;9(1):776. doi: 10.1038/s41467-018-03069-3. PubMed 29472537.
Backbone
  Vector backbone: pSB4A5
  Vector type: Bacterial Expression, Synthetic Biology
Growth in bacteria
  Bacterial resistance: Ampicillin, 100 μg/mL
  Growth temperature: 37°C
  Growth strain: DH5alpha
  Copy number: Low Copy
Gene/Insert
  Gene/Insert name: mRFP1
  Species: Synthetic
  Cloning method: Gibson Cloning
Terms and licenses: Academic/Nonprofit Terms; Industry Terms: Not Available to Industry
Depositor comments: Please visit https://www.biorxiv.org/content/early/2017/10/17/204925 for bioRxiv preprint.
How to cite: p4g3R was a gift from Jim Haseloff (Addgene plasmid # 107958 ; http://n2t.net/addgene:107958 ; RRID:Addgene_107958)
