[The description below was written by a language model from this plasmid's Addgene catalogue record and pLannotate feature annotations shown in this document.]
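Description:
p4g3R is a low-copy bacterial expression plasmid for synthetic biology, built by Gibson assembly on the BioBrick backbone pSB4A5. It replicates in E. coli from the pSC101 origin together with its plasmid-encoded Rep101 (RepA) initiator protein, which accounts for the low copy number. It is selected with ampicillin through a β-lactamase gene driven by its own bla promoter. BioBrick prefix and suffix sequences remain from the backbone. Several transcription terminators (tonB, lambda t0, his operon, T3Te) flank the backbone modules and insulate them from read-through transcription.

The payload is a red fluorescent reporter cassette encoding mRFP1, a monomeric Discosoma-derived protein, followed by the rrnB T1 and T7Te terminators. According to the catalogue entry, the reporter is driven by a T7 promoter variant designated PT7(-3G), paired with the B0034 ribosome binding site. Neither element is picked up by the automated annotation, although an unannotated region lies immediately upstream of the mRFP1 coding sequence where they would be expected. The short "CMV intron" fragment called in that region is about 20 nt long and is most likely a spurious match with no function in a bacterial construct.

Because a T7 promoter requires T7 RNA polymerase, red fluorescence should report T7 RNA polymerase activity supplied by the host strain or another plasmid. The record does not state the source of the polymerase or how the -3G substitution changes promoter strength. The plasmid was deposited with a study on programmed hierarchical patterning of bacterial populations, where it serves as an RFP readout within engineered gene circuits.
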