Features (pLannotate 1.2.2; 16 found; start..end, strand, type, name):
      1..21      +  misc_feature   BioBrick suffix: universal suffix for all parts
     57..88      +  terminator     tonB terminator: bidirectional E. coli tonB-P14 transcription terminator
    135..175     -  terminator     bacterial terminator (fragment): putative bacterial transcription terminator
    213..307     +  terminator     lambda t0 terminator: transcription terminator from phage lambda
    799..1021    +  rep_origin     pSC101 ori: low-copy replication origin that requires the Rep101 protein
   1069..2019    +  CDS            Rep101: RepA protein needed for replication with the pSC101 origin; rep101
   2229..2249    +  intron         CMV intron (fragment): modified intron A from human cytomegalovirus (CMV)
   2301..2975    +  CDS            mRFP1: mRFP1 is a basic (constitutively fluorescent) red fluorescent protein published in 2002, derived from Discosoma sp.. It is reported to be a somewhat slowly-maturing monomer with low acid sensitivity.
   2998..3069    +  terminator     rrnB T1 terminator: transcription terminator T1 from the E. coli rrnB gene
   3085..3112    +  terminator     T7Te terminator: phage T7 early transcription terminator
   3119..3139    +  misc_feature   BioBrick suffix: universal suffix for all parts
   3171..3240    +  promoter       AmpR promoter: bla
   3243..4103    +  CDS            AmpR: β-lactamase; bla; confers resistance to ampicillin, carbenicillin, and related antibiotics
   4114..4173    +  terminator     his operon terminator: This putative transcriptin terminator from the E. coli his operon has a 2-bp deletion introduced during synthesis. Its efficiency has not been determined.
   4233..4262    -  terminator     T3Te terminator: phage T3 early transcription terminator
   4309..4330    +  misc_feature   BioBrick prefix: BioBrick prefix for parts that do not start with "ATG"
>Addgene plasmid #107958 | p4g3R | addgene full sequence | sequence record 207861 | Addgene NGS Result
TACTAGTAGCGGCCGCTGCAGGAGTCACTAAGGGTTAGTTAGTTAGATTAGCAGAAAGTCAAAAGCCTCC
GACCAGAGGCTTTTGACTAAAACTTCCCTTGGGGTTATCATTGGGGCTCACTCAAAGGCGGTAATCAGAT
AAAAAAAATCCTTAGCTTTCGCTAAGGATGATTTCTGCTAGAGCTGTCAGACCAAGTTTACGAGCTCGCT
TGGACTCCTGTTGATAGATCCAGTAATGACCTCAGAACTCCATCTGGATTTGTTCAGAACGCTCGGTTGC
CGCCGGGCGCTTTTTATTGGTGAGAATCCAAGCACTAGGGACAGTAAGACGGGTAAGCCTGTTGATGATA
CCGCTGCCTTACTGGGTGCATTAGCCAGTCTGAATGACCTGTCACGGGATAATCCGAAGTGGCCAGACTG
GAAAATCAGAGGGCAGGAACTGCTGAACAGCAAAAAGTCAGATAGCACCACATAGCAGACCCGCCATAAA
ACGCCCTGAGAAGCCCGTGACGGGCTTTTCTTGTATTATGGGTAGTTTCCTTGCATGAATCCATAAAAGG
CGCCTGTAGTGCCATTTACCCCCATTCACTGCCAGAGCCGTGAGCGCAGCGAACTGAATGTCACGAAAAA
GACAGCGACTCAGGTGCCTGATGGTCGGAGACAAAAGGAATATTCAGCGATTTGCCCGAGCTTGCGAGGG
TGCTACTTAAGCCTTTAGGGTTTTAAGGTCTGTTTTGTAGAGGAGCAAACAGCGTTTGCGACATCCTTTT
GTAATACTGCGGAACTGACTAAAGTAGTGAGTTATACACAGGGCTGGGATCTATTCTTTTTATCTTTTTT
TATTCTTTCTTTATTCTATAAATTATAACCACTTGAATATAAACAAAAAAAACACACAAAGGTCTAGCGG
AATTTACAGAGGGTCTAGCAGAATTTACAAGTTTTCCAGCAAAGGTCTAGCAGAATTTACAGATACCCAC
AACTCAAAGGAAGAGGACATGTAATTATCATTGACTAGCCCATCTCAATTGGTATAGTGATTAAAATCAC
CTAGACCAATTGAGATGTATGTCTGAATTAGTTGTTTTCAAAGCAAATGAACTAGCGATTAGTCGCTATG
ACTTAACGGAGCATGAAACCAAGCTAATTTTATGCTGTGTGGCACTACTCAACCCCACGATTGAAAACCC
TACAAGGAAAGAACGGACGGTATCGTTCACTTATAACCAATACGCTCAGATGATGAACATCAGTAGGGAA
AATGCTTATGGTGTATTAGCTAAAGCAACCAGAGAGCTGATGACGAGAACTGTGGAAATCAGGAATCCTT
TGGTTAAAGGCTTTGAGATTTTCCAGTGGACAGACTATGCCAAGTTCTCAAGCGAAAAATTAGAATTAGT
TTTTAGTGAAGAGATATTGCCTTATCTTTTCCAGTTAAAAAAATTCATAAAATATAATCTGGAACATGTT
AAGTCTTTTGAAAACAAATACTCTATGAGGATTTATGAGTGGTTATTAAAAGAACTAACACAAAAGAAAA
CTCACAAGGCAAATATAGAGATTAGCCTTGATGAATTTAAGTTCATGTTAATGCTTGAAAATAACTACCA
TGAGTTTAAAAGGCTTAACCAATGGGTTTTGAAACCAATAAGTAAAGATTTAAACACTTACAGCAATATG
AAATTGGTGGTTGATAAGCGAGGCCGCCCGACTGATACGTTGATTTTCCAAGTTGAACTAGATAGACAAA
TGGATCTCGTAACCGAACTTGAGAACAACCAGATAAAAATGAATGGTGACAAAATACCAACAACCATTAC
ATCAGATTCCTACCTACATAACGGACTAAGAAAAACACTACACGATGCTTTAACTGCAAAAATTCAGCTC
ACCAGTTTTGAGGCAAAATTTTTGAGTGACATGCAAAGTAAGTATGATCTCAATGGTTCGTTCTCATGGC
TCACGCAAAAACAACGAACCACACTAGAGAACATACTGGCTAAATACGGAAGGATCTGAGGTTCTTATGG
CTCTTGTATCTATCAGTGAAGCATCAAGACTAACAAACAAAAGTAGAACAACTGTTCACCGTTACATATC
AAAGGGAAAACTGTCCATATGCACAGATGAAAACGGTGTAAAAAAGATAGATACATCAGAGCTTTTACGA
GTTTTTGGTGTATTCAAAGCTGTTCACCATGAACAGATCGACAATGTAACTACTAGAGTAATACGACTCA
CTGTAGGGAATACAAGCTACTTGTTCTTTTTGCATACTAGAGAAAGAGGAGAAATACTAGATGGCTTCCT
CCGAAGACGTTATCAAAGAGTTCATGCGTTTCAAAGTTCGTATGGAAGGTTCCGTTAACGGTCACGAGTT
CGAAATCGAAGGTGAAGGTGAAGGTCGTCCGTACGAAGGTACCCAGACCGCTAAACTGAAAGTTACCAAA
GGTGGTCCGCTGCCGTTCGCTTGGGACATCCTGTCCCCGCAGTTCCAGTACGGTTCCAAAGCTTACGTTA
AACACCCGGCTGACATCCCGGACTACCTGAAACTGTCCTTCCCGGAAGGTTTCAAATGGGAACGTGTTAT
GAACTTCGAAGACGGTGGTGTTGTTACCGTTACCCAGGACTCCTCCCTGCAAGACGGTGAGTTCATCTAC
AAAGTTAAACTGCGTGGTACCAACTTCCCGTCCGACGGTCCGGTTATGCAGAAAAAAACCATGGGTTGGG
AAGCTTCCACCGAACGTATGTACCCGGAAGACGGTGCTCTGAAAGGTGAAATCAAAATGCGTCTGAAACT
GAAAGACGGTGGTCACTACGACGCTGAAGTTAAAACCACCTACATGGCTAAAAAACCGGTTCAGCTGCCG
GGTGCTTACAAAACCGACATCAAACTGGACATCACCTCCCACAACGAAGACTACACCATCGTTGAACAGT
ACGAACGTGCTGAAGGTCGTCACTCCACCGGTGCTTAATAATACTAGAGCCAGGCATCAAATAAAACGAA
AGGCTCAGTCGAAAGACTGGGCCTTTCGTTTTATCTGTTGTTTGTCGGTGAACGCTCTCTACTAGAGTCA
CACTGGCTCACCTTCGGGTGGGCCTTTCTGCGTTTATATACTAGTAGCGGCCGCTGCAGTGATCTACACT
AGCACTATCAGTGCTAAATACATTCAAATATCTATCCGCTCATGAGACAATAACCCTGATAAATGCTTCA
ATAATATTGAAAAAGGAAGAATATGAGTATTCAACATTTCCGTGTCGCCCTTATTCCCTTTTTTGCGGCA
TTTTGCCTTCCTGTTTTTGCTCACCCAGAAACGCTGGTGAAAGTAAAAGATGCCGAAGATCAGTTGGGTG
CACGTGTGGGTTACATCGAACTGGACCTCAACAGCGGTAAGATTCTTGAGAGTTTTCGCCCCGAAGAACG
TTTCCCAATGATGAGCACTTTTAAAGTTCTGCTCTGTGGCGCGGTATTATCCCGTATTGACGCCGGGCAA
GAGCAACTCGGTCGCCGCATACACTATTCTCAGAATGACTTGGTTGAGTACTCACCAGTCACAGAAAAGC
ATCTTACGGACGGCATGACAGTACGCGAATTATGCAGCGCTGCCATAACCATGAGTGATAACACGGCGGC
CAACTTACTTCTGACAACGATCGGAGGACCGAAGGAGCTTACCGCTTTTTTGCACAACATGGGTGATCAT
GTAACTCGCCTTGATCGTTGGGAACCGGAGCTGAATGAAGCCATACCAAACGACGAGCGTGACACCACGA
TGCCTGTAGCTATGGCAACAACGTTGCGCAAACTCTTAACTGGCGAACTTCTTACTCTCGCTTCCCGGCA
ACAATTAATAGACTGGATGGAGGCGGATAAAGTTGCAGGACCACTTCTGCGCTCGGCCCTTCCGGCTGGC
TGGTTTATTGCTGATAAATCTGGAGCCGGTGAGCGTGGGTCCCGCGGTATTATTGCAGCCCTGGGGCCAG
ATGGTAAGCCCTCCCGTATCGTAGTTATCTACACGACGGGGAGCCAGGCAACTATGGACGAACGTAATCG
CCAGATCGCTGAGATAGGTGCCTCCCTGATTAAGCATTGGTAATAATACTAGCTCCGGCAAAAAAACGGG
CAAGGTGTCACCACCCTGCCCTTTTTCTTTAAAACCGAAAAGATTACTTCGCGTTTGCCACCTGACGTCT
AAGAAAAGGAATATTCAGCAATTTGCCCGTGCCGAAGAAAGGCCCACCCGTGAAGGTGAGCCAGTGAGTT
GATTGCTACGTAATTAGTTAGTTAGCCCTTAGTGACTCGAATTCGCGGCCGCTTCTAGAG
